>Addgene plasmid #113112 | pcDNA3.1-GINKO1 | addgene full sequence | sequence record 216980 | Addgene NGS Result
CGCGTTGACATTGATTATTGACTAGTTATTAATAGTAATCAATTACGGGGTCATTAGTTCATAGCCCATA
TATGGAGTTCCGCGTTACATAACTTACGGTAAATGGCCCGCCTGGCTGACCGCCCAACGACCCCCGCCCA
TTGACGTCAATAATGACGTATGTTCCCATAGTAACGCCAATAGGGACTTTCCATTGACGTCAATGGGTGG
AGTATTTACGGTAAACTGCCCACTTGGCAGTACATCAAGTGTATCATATGCCAAGTACGCCCCCTATTGA
CGTCAATGACGGTAAATGGCCCGCCTGGCATTATGCCCAGTACATGACCTTATGGGACTTTCCTACTTGG
CAGTACATCTACGTATTAGTCATCGCTATTACCATGGTGATGCGGTTTTGGCAGTACATCAATGGGCGTG
GATAGCGGTTTGACTCACGGGGATTTCCAAGTCTCCACCCCATTGACGTCAATGGGAGTTTGTTTTGGCA
CCAAAATCAACGGGACTTTCCAAAATGTCGTAACAACTCCGCCCCATTGACGCAAATGGGCGGTAGGCGT
GTACGGTGGGAGGTCTATATAAGCAGAGCTCTCTGGCTAACTAGAGAACCCACTGCTTACTGGCTTATCG
AAATTAATACGACTCACTATAGGGAGACCCAAGCTGGCTAGCGTGCCGCCACCATGGCCTCGAGCATGGT
GAGCAAGGGCGAGGAGCTGTTCACCGGGGTGGTGCCCATCCTGGTCGAGCTGGACGGCGACGTAAACGGC
CACAAGTTCAGCGTGTCCGGCGAGGGTGAGGGCGATGCCACCTACGGCAAGCTGACCCTGAAGTTCATCT
GCACCACCGGCAAGCTGCCCGTGCCCTGGCCCACCCTCGTGACCACCCTGACCTACGGCGTGCAGTGCTT
CAGCCGCTACCCCGACCACATGAAGCAGCACGACTTCTTCAAGTCCGCCATGCCCGAAGGCTACATCCAG
GAGCGCACCATCTTCTTCAAGGACGACGGCAACTACAAGACCCGCGCCGAGGTGAAGTTCGAGGGCGACA
CCCTGGTGAACCGCATCGAGCTGAAGGGCATCGACTTCAAGGAGGACGGCAACATCCTGGGGCACAAGCT
GGAGTACAACCTGCCGGACGGCCTGTTCAACTTCGTGAAGGACGCCGGCGAGAAGCTGTGGGATGCCGTG
ACAGGCCAGCACGACAAGGACGACCAGGCCAAGAAGGTGCAGGAACACCTGAACAAGACCGGCATCCCCG
ACGCCGACAAAGTGAACATCCAGATCGCCGACGGCAAGGCCACAGTGACAGGCGACGGACTGAGCCAGGA
AGCCAAAGAAAAGATCCTGGTGGCCGTGGGCAACATCAGCGGAATCGCCAGCGTGGACGATCAAGTGAAA
ACCGCCACCCCTGCCACCGCCAGCCAGTTCTACACAGTGAAGTCCGGCGACACCCTGAGCGCCATCAGCA
AACAGGTGTACGGCAACGCCAACCTGTACAACAAGATTTTCGAGGCCAACAAGCCCATGCTGAAGTCCCC
CGACAAAATCTACCCCGGCCAGGTGCTGAGAATCCCCGAGGAGCTGGAGAACGTCTATATCAAGGCCGAC
AAGCAGAAGAACGGCATCAAGGCGAACTTCAAGATCCGCCACAACATCGAGGACGGCGGCGTGCAGCTCG
CCTACCACTACCAGCAGAACACCCCCATCGGCGACGGCCCCGTGCTGCTGCCCGACAACCACTACCTGAG
CGTGCAGTCCAAACTTTCGAAAGACCCCAACGAGAAGCGCGATCACATGGTCCTGCTGGAGTTCGTGACC
GCCGCCGGGATCACTCTCGGCATGGACGAGCTGTACAAGTAAAAGCTTGGTAAACCGCTGATCAGCCTCG
ACTGTGCCTTCTAGTTGCCAGCCATCTGTTGTTTGCCCCTCCCCCGTGCCTTCCTTGACCCTGGAAGGTG
CCACTCCCACTGTCCTTTCCTAATAAAATGAGGAAATTGCATCGCATTGTCTGAGTAGGTGTCATTCTAT
TCTGGGGGGTGGGGTGGGGCAGGACAGCAAGGGGGAGGATTGGGAAGACAATAGCAGGCATGCTGGGGAT
GCGGTGGGCTCTATGGCTTCTGAGGCGGAAAGAACCAGCTGGGGCTCTAGGGGGTATCCCC
[124 nt withheld, positions 2162-2285]
C
[91 nt withheld, positions 2287-2377]
A
[49 nt withheld, positions 2379-2427]
CCTTTGACGTTGGAGTCCACGTTCTTT
[37 nt withheld, positions 2455-2491]
ACCCTATCTCGGTCTATTCTTTTGATTTATAAGGGATTTTGCCGATTTCGGCCTATTGGTTAAAAAATGA
GCTGATTTAACAAAAATTTAACGCGAATTAATTCTGTGGAATGTGTGTCAGTTAGGGTGTGGAAAGTCCC
CAGGCTCCCCAGCAGGCAGAAGTATGCAAAGCATGCATCTCAATTAGTCAGCAACCAGGTGTGGAAAGTC
CCCAGGCTCCCCAGCAGGCAGAAGTATGCAAAGCATGCATCTCAATTAGTCAGCAACCATAGTCCCGCCC
CTAACTCCGCCCATCCCGCCCCTAACTCCGCCCAGTTCCGCCCATTCTCCGCCCCATGGCTGACTAATTT
TTTTTATTTATGCAGAGGCCGAGGCCGCCTCTGCCTCTGAGCTATTCCAGAAGTAGTGAGGAGGCTTTTT
TGGAGGCCTAGGCTTTTGCAAAAAGCTCCCGGGAGCTTGTATATCCATTTTCGGATCTGATCAAGAGACA
GGATGAGGATCGTTTCGCATGATTGAACAAGATGGATTGCACGCAGGTTCTCCGGCCGCTTGGGTGGAGA
GGCTATTCGGCTATGACTGGGCACAACAGACAATCGGCTGCTCTGATGCCGCCGTGTTCCGGCTGTCAGC
GCAGGGGCGCCCGGTTCTTTTTGTCAAGACCGACCTGTCCGGTGCCCTGAATGAACTGCAGGACGAGGCA
GCGCGGCTATCGTGGCTGGCCACGACGGGCGTTCCTTGCGCAGCTGTGCTCGACGTTGTCACTGAAGCGG
GAAGGGACTGGCTGCTATTGGGCGAAGTGCCGGGGCAGGATCTCCTGTCATCTCACCTTGCTCCTGCCGA
GAAAGTATCCATCATGGCTGATGCAATGCGGCGGCTGCATACGCTTGATCCGGCTACCTGCCCATTCGAC
CACCAAGCGAAACATCGCATCGAGCGAGCACGTACTCGGATGGAAGCCGGTCTTGTCGATCAGGATGATC
TGGACGAAGAGCATCAGGGGCTCGCGCCAGCCGAACTGTTCGCCAGGCTCAAGGCGCGCATGCCCGACGG
CGAGGATCTCGTCGTGACCCATGGCGATGCCTGCTTGCCGAATATCATGGTGGAAAATGGCCGCTTTTCT
GGATTCATCGACTGTGGCCGGCTGGGTGTGGCGGACCGCTATCAGGACATAGCGTTGGCTACCCGTGATA
TTGCTGAAGAGCTTGGCGGCGAATGGGCTGACCGCTTCCTCGTGCTTTACGGTATCGCCGCTCCCGATTC
GCAGCGCATCGCCTTCTATCGCCTTCTTGACGAGTTCTTCTGAGCGGGACTCTGGGGTTCGAAATGACCG
ACCAAGCGACGCCCAACCTGCCATCACGAGATTTCGATTCCACCGCCGCCTTCTATGAAAGGTTGGGCTT
CGGAATCGTTTTCCGGGACGCCGGCTGGATGATCCTCCAGCGCGGGGATCTCATGCTGGAGTTCTTCGCC
CACCCCAACTTGTTTATTGCAGCTTATAATGGTTACAAATAAAGCAATAGCATCACAAATTTCACAAATA
AAGCATTTTTTTCACTGCATTCTAGTTGTGGTTTGTCCAAACTCATCAATGTATCTTATCATGTCTGTAT
ACCGTCGACCTCTAGCTAGAGCTTGGCGTAATCATGGTCATAGCTGTTTCCTGTGTGAAATTGTTATCCG
CTCACAATTCCACACAACATACGAGCCGGAAGCATAAAGTGTAAAGCCTGGGGTGCCTAATGAGTGAGCT
AACTCACATTAATTGCGTTGCGCTCACTGCCCGCTTTCCAGTCGGGAAACCTGTCGTGCCAGCTGCATTA
ATGAATCGGCCAACGCGCGGGGAGAGGCGGTTTGCGTATTGGGCGCTCTTCCGCTTCCTCGCTCACTGAC
TCGCTGCGCTCGGTCGTTCGGCTGCGGCGAGCGGTATCAGCTCACTCAAAGGCGGTAATACGGTTATCCA
CAGAATCAGGGGATAACGCAGGAAAGAACATGTGAGCAAAAGGCCAGCAAAAGGCCAGGAACCGTAAAAA
GGCCGCGTTGCTGGCGTTTTTCCATAGGCTCCGCCCCCCTGACGAGCATCACAAAAATCGACGCTCAAGT
CAGAGGTGGCGAAACCCGACAGGACTATAAAGATACCAGGCGTTTCCCCCTGGAAGCTCCCTCGTGCGCT
CTCCTGTTCCGACCCTGCCGCTTACCGGATACCTGTCCGCCTTTCTCCCTTCGGGAAGCGTGGCGCTTTC
TCATAGCTCACGCTATAGGTATCTCAGTTCGGTGTAGGTCGTTCGCTCCAAGCTGGGCTGTGTGCACGAA
CCCCCCGTTCAGCCCGACCGCTGCGCCTTATCCGGTAACTATCGTCTTGAGTCCAACCCGGTAAGACACG
ACTTATCGCCACTGGCAGCAGCCACTGGTAACAGGATTAGCAGAGCGAGGTATGTAGGCGGTGCTACAGA
GTTCTTGAAGTGGTGGCCTAACTACGGCTACACTAGAAGAACAGTATTTGGTATCTGCGCTCTGCTGAAG
CCAGTTACCTTCGGAAAAAGAGTTGGTAGCTCTTGATCCGGCAAACAAACCACCGCTGGTAGCGGTGGTT
TTTTTGTTTGCAAGCAGCAGATTACGCGCAGAAAAAAAGGATCTCAAGAAGATCCTTTGATCTTTTCTAC
GGGGTCTGACGCTCAGTGGAACGAAAACTCACGTTAAGGGATTTTGGTCATGAGATTATCAAAAAGGATC
TTCACCTAGATCCTTTTAAATTAAAAATGAAGTTTTAAATCAATCTAAAGTATATATGAGTAAACTTGGT
CTGACAGTTACCAATGCTTAATCAGTGAGGCACCTATCTCAGCGATCTGTCTATTTCGTTCATCCATAGT
TGCCTGACTCCCCGTCGTGTAGATAACTACGATACGGGAGGGCTTACCATCTGGCCCCAGTGCTGCAATG
ATACCGCGAGACCCACGCTCACCGGCTCCAGATTTATCAGCAATAAACCAGCCAGCCGGAAGGGCCGAGC
GCAGAAGTGGTCCTGCAACTTTATCCGCCTCCATCCAGTCTATTAATTGTTGCCGGGAAGCTAGAGTAAG
TAGTTCGCCAGTTAATAGTTTGCGCAACGTTGTTGCCATTGCTACAGGCATCGTGGTGTCACGCTCGTCG
TTTGGTATGGCTTCATTCAGCTCCGGTTCCCAACGATCAAGGCGAGTTACATGATCCCCCATGTTGTGCA
AAAAAGCGGTTAGCTCCTTCGGTCCTCCGATCGTTGTCAGAAGTAAGTTGGCCGCAGTGTTATCACTCAT
GGTTATGGCAGCACTGCATAATTCTCTTACTGTCATGCCATCCGTAAGATGCTTTTCTGTGACTGGTGAG
TACTCAACCAAGTCATTCTGAGAATAGTGTATGCGGCGACCGAGTTGCTCTTGCCCGGCGTCAATACGGG
ATAATACCGCGCCACATAGCAGAACTTTAAAAGTGCTCATCATTGGAAAACGTTCTTCGGGGCGAAAACT
CTCAAGGATCTTACCGCTGTTGAGATCCAGTTCGATGTAACCCACTCGTGCACCCAACTGATCTTCAGCA
TCTTTTACTTTCACCAGCGTTTCTGGGTGAGCAAAAACAGGAAGGCAAAATGCCGCAAAAAAGGGAATAA
GGGCGACACGGAAATGTTGAATACTCATACTCTTCCTTTTTCAATATTATTGAAGCATTTATCAGGGTTA
TTGTCTCATGAGCGGATACATATTTGAATGTATTTAGAAAAATAAACAAATAGGGGTTCCGCGCACATTT
CCCCGAAAAGTGCCACCTGACGTCGACGGATCGGGAGATCTCCCGATCCCCTATGGTGCACTCTCAGTAC
AATCTGCTCTGATGCCGCATAGTTAAGCCAGTATCTGCTCCCTGCTTGTGTGTTGGAGGTCGCTGAGTAG
TGCGCGAGCAAAATTTAAGCTACAACAAGGCAAGGCTTGACCGACAATTGCATGAAGAATCTGCTTAGGG
TTAGGCGTTTTGCGCTGCTTCGCGATGTACGGGCCAGATATA
Features (pLannotate 1.2.2; 22 found; start..end, strand, type, name):
      7..386     +  enhancer       CMV enhancer: human cytomegalovirus immediate early enhancer
    387..590     +  promoter       CMV promoter: human cytomegalovirus (CMV) immediate early promoter
    586..619     +  LTR            5' LTR (truncated) (fragment): truncated 5' long terminal repeat (LTR) from HIV-1
    635..653     +  promoter       T7 promoter: promoter for bacteriophage T7 RNA polymerase
    696..1130    +  CDS            EGFP (fragment): the original enhanced GFP (Yang et al., 1996) mammalian codon-optimized
   1140..1583    +  CDS            kbp: KBP_ECOLI - Also known as ygaU, yzzM. Experimental evidence at protein level: Swiss-Prot protein existence level 1. Highly specific potassium binding protein that is required for normal growth in the presence of high levels of external K(+). May act as a sensor of cytoplasmic K(+) concentration. Binds a single K(+) ion, which induces a large conformational change. Can also bind the larger alkali metal ions Rb(+) and Cs(+), and NH(4)(+) (PubMed:27112601). May be involved in the regulation of peptidoglycan cross-linking (PubMed:25422305). From Escherichia coli (strain K12).
   1608..1859    +  CDS            VC155: C-terminal fragment of mVenus for use in bimolecular fluorescence complementation (BiFC) (Kodama and Hu, 2010)
   1892..2116    +  polyA_signal   bGH poly(A) signal: bovine growth hormone polyadenylation signal
   2120..2141    +  promoter       SV40 promoter (fragment): SV40 enhancer and early promoter
   2162..2590    +  rep_origin     f1 ori (sequence partly withheld): f1 bacteriophage origin of replication; arrow indicates direction of (+) strand synthesis
   2604..2933    +  promoter       SV40 promoter: SV40 enhancer and early promoter
   3000..3791    +  CDS            neo: KKA2_KLEPN - Also known as kan, nptII. Experimental evidence at protein level: Swiss-Prot protein existence level 1. Resistance to kanamycin, neomycin, paromomycin, ribostamycin, butirosin and gentamicin B. From Klebsiella pneumoniae.
   3815..3973    +  CDS            ble (fragment): BLE_KLEPN - Experimental evidence at protein level: Swiss-Prot protein existence level 1. Binding protein with a strong affinity to the bleomycin family of antibiotics. Binds to CL990; an antimitotic-antibiotic compound. From Klebsiella pneumoniae.
   3968..4089    +  polyA_signal   SV40 poly(A) signal: SV40 polyadenylation signal
   4162..4178    -  protein_bind   lac operator: The lac repressor binds to the lac operator to inhibit transcription in E. coli. This inhibition can be relieved by adding lactose or isopropyl-β-D-thiogalactopyranoside (IPTG). lac repressor encoded by lacI
   4186..4216    -  promoter       lac promoter: promoter for the E. coli lac operon
   4231..4252    -  protein_bind   CAP binding site: CAP binding activates transcription in the presence of cAMP. E. coli catabolite activator protein
   4265..4357    -  CDS            lacI (fragment): lac repressor; lacI; The lac repressor binds to the lac operator to inhibit transcription in E. coli. This inhibition can be relieved by adding lactose or isopropyl-β-D-thiogalactopyranoside (IPTG).
   4540..5128    -  rep_origin     ori: high-copy-number ColE1/pMB1/pBR322/pUC origin of replication
   5299..6159    -  CDS            AmpR: β-lactamase; bla; confers resistance to ampicillin, carbenicillin, and related antibiotics
   6160..6264    -  promoter       AmpR promoter: bla
   6323..6375    -  misc_feature   bom (fragment): basis of mobility region from pBR322
