[The description below was written by a language model from this plasmid's Addgene catalogue record and pLannotate feature annotations shown in this document.]
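Description:
pcDNA3.1-GINKO1 is a 6.5 kb mammalian expression plasmid built on the pcDNA3.1 backbone that encodes GINKO1, a synthetic, genetically encoded green fluorescent indicator for potassium ions. It is maintained in E. coli as a high-copy plasmid through a ColE1/pUC-type origin and is selected with ampicillin via the β-lactamase gene. An f1 origin is also present, as is usual for this backbone. For selection in mammalian cells, an SV40 early promoter drives the neomycin phosphotransferase gene, followed by an SV40 polyadenylation signal, allowing G418 selection of stable transfectants.

The indicator cassette is transcribed from the human CMV immediate early enhancer and promoter and terminated by the bovine growth hormone poly(A) signal. A T7 promoter lies just upstream of the coding region, where it also serves as a sequencing primer site. The annotated open reading frame shows the sensor's architecture: an N-terminal portion of EGFP, then the E. coli potassium binding protein Kbp, then a C-terminal GFP-family fragment, which the annotation software matched to the C-terminal mVenus fragment used in BiFC. Kbp is thus inserted within a split green fluorescent protein. Kbp binds a single K+ ion with a large conformational change, which is presumably what couples potassium binding to the fluorescence of the surrounding protein. Short hits such as the truncated HIV-1 LTR, ble, lacI and bom fragments appear to be backbone remnants or partial matches rather than functional parts.

According to the record, the plasmid is used to express GINKO1 in mammalian cells, and the associated publication concerns imaging intracellular potassium ion concentration.
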