Addgene plasmid #113112: pcDNA3.1-GINKO1
Purpose: Mammalian expression of genetically encoded green fluorescent potassium ion indicator GINKO1
Depositing lab: Robert Campbell. Publication: Genetically encoded fluorescent indicators for imaging intracellular potassium ion concentration. Shen Y, Wu SY, Rancic V, Aggarwal A, Qian Y, Miyashita SI, Ballanyi K, Campbell RE, Dong M. Commun Biol. 2019 Jan 14;2:18. doi: 10.1038/s42003-018-0269-2. eCollection 2019. PubMed 30652129.
Backbone
  Vector backbone: pcDNA3.1
  Vector type: Mammalian Expression
  Selectable markers: Neomycin (select with G418)
Growth in bacteria
  Bacterial resistance: Ampicillin, 100 μg/mL
  Growth temperature: 37°C
  Growth strain: DH5alpha
  Copy number: High Copy
Gene/Insert
  Gene/Insert name: GINKO1
  Species: Synthetic
  Promoter: CMV
  Cloning method: Gibson Cloning
  Sequencing primers: 5′ TAATACGACTCACTATAGGG; 3′ TAGAAGGCACAGTCGAGG
Terms and licenses: Academic/Nonprofit Terms; Industry Terms: Not Available to Industry
How to cite: pcDNA3.1-GINKO1 was a gift from Robert Campbell (Addgene plasmid # 113112 ; http://n2t.net/addgene:113112 ; RRID:Addgene_113112)
