>Addgene plasmid #113112 | pcDNA3.1-GINKO1 | depositor partial sequence | sequence record 213381 | GINKO1
ATGGTGAGCAAGGGCGAGGAGCTGTTCACCGGGGTGGTGCCCATCCTGGTCGAGCTGGACGGCGACGTAA
ACGGCCACAAGTTCAGCGTGTCCGGCGAGGGTGAGGGCGATGCCACCTACGGCAAGCTGACCCTGAAGTT
CATCTGCACCACCGGCAAGCTGCCCGTGCCCTGGCCCACCCTCGTGACCACCCTGACCTACGGCGTGCAG
TGCTTCAGCCGCTACCCCGACCACATGAAGCAGCACGACTTCTTCAAGTCCGCCATGCCCGAAGGCTACA
TCCAGGAGCGCACCATCTTCTTCAAGGACGACGGCAACTACAAGACCCGCGCCGAGGTGAAGTTCGAGGG
CGACACCCTGGTGAACCGCATCGAGCTGAAGGGCATCGACTTCAAGGAGGACGGCAACATCCTGGGGCAC
AAGCTGGAGTACAACCTGCCGGACGGCCTGTTCAACTTCGTGAAGGACGCCGGCGAGAAGCTGTGGGATG
CCGTGACAGGCCAGCACGACAAGGACGACCAGGCCAAGAAGGTGCAGGAACACCTGAACAAGACCGGCAT
CCCCGACGCCGACAAAGTGAACATCCAGATCGCCGACGGCAAGGCCACAGTGACAGGCGACGGACTGAGC
CAGGAAGCCAAAGAAAAGATCCTGGTGGCCGTGGGCAACATCAGCGGAATCGCCAGCGTGGACGATCAAG
TGAAAACCGCCACCCCTGCCACCGCCAGCCAGTTCTACACAGTGAAGTCCGGCGACACCCTGAGCGCCAT
CAGCAAACAGGTGTACGGCAACGCCAACCTGTACAACAAGATTTTCGAGGCCAACAAGCCCATGCTGAAG
TCCCCCGACAAAATCTACCCCGGCCAGGTGCTGAGAATCCCCGAGGAGCTGGAGAACGTCTATATCAAGG
CCGACAAGCAGAAGAACGGCATCAAGGCGAACTTCAAGATCCGCCACAACATCGAGGACGGCGGCGTGCA
GCTCGCCTACCACTACCAGCAGAACACCCCCATCGGCGACGGCCCCGTGCTGCTGCCCGACAACCACTAC
CTGAGCGTGCAGTCCAAACTTTCGAAAGACCCCAACGAGAAGCGCGATCACATGGTCCTGCTGGAGTTCG
TGACCGCCGCCGGGATCACTCTCGGCATGGACGAGCTGTACAAGTAA
